>Addgene plasmid #84258 | pSLQ2804 pHR: U6-SpsgTRE3G CMV-PYL1-VPR-IRES-mCherry | depositor full sequence | sequence record 161116 | pSLQ2804 pHR: U6-SpsgTRE3G CMV-PYL1-VPR-IRES-mCherry sequence 10413 bps
GCTTAAGCGGTCGACGGATCGGGAGATCTCCCGATCCCCTATGGTGCACTCTCAGTACAATCTGCTCTGA
TGCCGCATAGTTAAGCCAGTATCTGCTCCCTGCTTGTGTGTTGGAGGTCGCTGAGTAGTGCGCGAGCAAA
ATTTAAGCTACAACAAGGCAAGGCTTGACCGACAATTGCATGAAGAATCTGCTTAGGGTTAGGCGTTTTG
CGCTGCTTCGCGATGTACGGGCCAGATATACGCGTTGACATTGATTATTGACTAGTTATTAATAGTAATC
AATTACGGGGTCATTAGTTCATAGCCCATATATGGAGTTCCGCGTTACATAACTTACGGTAAATGGCCCG
CCTGGCTGACCGCCCAACGACCCCCGCCCATTGACGTCAATAATGACGTATGTTCCCATAGTAACGCCAA
TAGGGACTTTCCATTGACGTCAATGGGTGGAGTATTTACGGTAAACTGCCCACTTGGCAGTACATCAAGT
GTATCATATGCCAAGTACGCCCCCTATTGACGTCAATGACGGTAAATGGCCCGCCTGGCATTATGCCCAG
TACATGACCTTATGGGACTTTCCTACTTGGCAGTACATCTACGTATTAGTCATCGCTATTACCATGGTGA
TGCGGTTTTGGCAGTACATCAATGGGCGTGGATAGCGGTTTGACTCACGGGGATTTCCAAGTCTCCACCC
CATTGACGTCAATGGGAGTTTGTTTTGGCACCAAAATCAACGGGACTTTCCAAAATGTCGTAACAACTCC
GCCCCATTGACGCAAATGGGCGGTAGGCGTGTACGGTGGGAGGTCTATATAAGCAGCGCGTTTTGCCTGT
ACTGGGTCTCTCTGGTTAGACCAGATCTGAGCCTGGGAGCTCTCTGGCTAACTAGGGAACCCACTGCTTA
AGCCTCAATAAAGCTTGCCTTGAGTGCTTCAAGTAGTGTGTGCCCGTCTGTTGTGTGACTCTGGTAACTA
GAGATCCCTCAGACCCTTTTAGTCAGTGTGGAAAATCTCTAGCAGTGGCGCCCGAACAGGGACTTGAAAG
CGAAAGGGAAACCAGAGGAGCTCTCTCGACGCAGGACTCGGCTTGCTGAAGCGCGCACGGCAAGAGGCGA
GGGGCGGCGACTGGTGAGTACGCCAAAAATTTTGACTAGCGGAGGCTAGAAGGAGAGAGATGGGTGCGAG
AGCGTCAGTATTAAGCGGGGGAGAATTAGATCGCGATGGGAAAAAATTCGGTTAAGGCCAGGGGGAAAGA
AAAAATATAAATTAAAACATATAGTATGGGCAAGCAGGGAGCTAGAACGATTCGCAGTTAATCCTGGCCT
GTTAGAAACATCAGAAGGCTGTAGACAAATACTGGGACAGCTACAACCATCCCTTCAGACAGGATCAGAA
GAACTTAGATCATTATATAATACAGTAGCAACCCTCTATTGTGTGCATCAAAGGATAGAGATAAAAGACA
CCAAGGAAGCTTTAGACAAGATAGAGGAAGAGCAAAACAAAAGTAAGACCACCGCACAGCAAGCGGCCGG
CCGCGCTGATCTTCAGACCTGGAGGAGGAGATATGAGGGACAATTGGAGAAGTGAATTATATAAATATAA
AGTAGTAAAAATTGAACCATTAGGAGTAGCACCCACCAAGGCAAAGAGAAGAGTGGTGCAGAGAGAAAAA
AGAGCAGTGGGAATAGGAGCTTTGTTCCTTGGGTTCTTGGGAGCAGCAGGAAGCACTATGGGCGCAGCGT
CAATGACGCTGACGGTACAGGCCAGACAATTATTGTCTGGTATAGTGCAGCAGCAGAACAATTTGCTGAG
GGCTATTGAGGCGCAACAGCATCTGTTGCAACTCACAGTCTGGGGCATCAAGCAGCTCCAGGCAAGAATC
CTGGCTGTGGAAAGATACCTAAAGGATCAACAGCTCCTGGGGATTTGGGGTTGCTCTGGAAAACTCATTT
GCACCACTGCTGTGCCTTGGAATGCTAGTTGGAGTAATAAATCTCTGGAACAGATTTGGAATCACACGAC
CTGGATGGAGTGGGACAGAGAAATTAACAATTACACAAGCTTAATACACTCCTTAATTGAAGAATCGCAA
AACCAGCAAGAAAAGAATGAACAAGAATTATTGGAATTAGATAAATGGGCAAGTTTGTGGAATTGGTTTA
ACATAACAAATTGGCTGTGGTATATAAAATTATTCATAATGATAGTAGGAGGCTTGGTAGGTTTAAGAAT
AGTTTTTGCTGTACTTTCTATAGTGAATAGAGTTAGGCAGGGATATTCACCATTATCGTTTCAGACCCAC
CTCCCAACCCCGAGGGGACCCGACAGGCCCGAAGGAATAGAAGAAGAAGGTGGAGAGAGAGACAGAGACA
GATCCATTCGATTAGTGAACGGATCGGCACTGCGTGCGCCAATTCTGCAGACAAATGGCAGTATTCATCC
ACAATTTTAAAAGAAAAGGGGGGATTGGGGGGTACAGTGCAGGGGAAAGAATAGTAGACATAATAGCAAC
AGACATACAAACTAAAGAATTACAAAAACAAATTACAAAAATTCAAAATTTTCGGGTTTATTACAGGGAC
AGCAGAGATCCAGTTTGGTTAGTACCGGGCCCGCTCTAGAGATCCGACGCGCCATCTCTAGGCCCGCGCC
GGCCCCCTCGCACAGACTTGTGGGAGAAGCTCGGCTACTCCCCTGCCCCGGTTAATTTGCATATAATATT
TCCTAGTAACTATAGAGGCTTAATGTGCGATAAAAGACAGATAATCTGTTCTTTTTAATACTAGCTACAT
TTTACATGATAGGCTTGGATTTCTATAACTTCGTATAGCATACATTATACGAAGTTATAAACAGCACAAA
AGGAAACTCACCCTAACTGTAAAGTAATTGTGTGTTTTGAGACTATAAGTATCCCTTGGAGAACCACCTT
GTTGGTACGTTCTCTATCACTGATAGTTTAAGAGCTATGCTGGAAACAGCATAGCAAGTTTAAATAAGGC
TAGTCCGTTATCAACTTGAAAAAGTGGCACCGAGTCGGTGCTTTTTTTCTCGAGTACTAGGATCCATTAG
GCGGCCGCGTGGATAACCGTATTACCGCCATGCATTAGTTATTAATAGTAATCAATTACGGGGTCATTAG
TTCATAGCCCATATATGGAGTTCCGCGTTACATAACTTACGGTAAATGGCCCGCCTGGCTGACCGCCCAA
CGACCCCCGCCCATTGACGTCAATAATGACGTATGTTCCCATAGTAACGCCAATAGGGACTTTCCATTGA
CGTCAATGGGTGGAGTATTTACGGTAAACTGCCCACTTGGCAGTACATCAAGTGTATCATATGCCAAGTA
CGCCCCCTATTGACGTCAATGACGGTAAATGGCCCGCCTGGCATTATGCCCAGTACATGACCTTATGGGA
CTTTCCTACTTGGCAGTACATCTACGTATTAGTCATCGCTATTACCATGGTGATGCGGTTTTGGCAGTAC
ATCAATGGGCGTGGATAGCGGTTTGACTCACGGGGATTTCCAAGTCTCCACCCCATTGACGTCAATGGGA
GTTTGTTTTGGCACCAAAATCAACGGGACTTTCCAAAATGTCGTAACAACTCCGCCCCATTGACGCAAAT
GGGCGGTAGGCGTGTACGGTGGGAGGTCTATATAAGCAGAGCTGGTTTAGTGAACCGTGCTAGCTTTGCA
TGCGGAGCTACCATGGGTGGGGGCGCGCCAACTCAAGACGAATTCACCCAACTCTCCCAATCAATCGCCG
AGTTCCACACGTACCAACTCGGTAACGGCCGTTGCTCATCTCTCCTAGCTCAGCGAATCCACGCGCCGCC
GGAAACAGTATGGTCCGTGGTGAGACGTTTCGATAGGCCACAGATTTACAAACACTTCATCAAAAGCTGT
AACGTGAGTGAAGATTTCGAGATGCGAGTGGGATGCACGCGCGACGTGAACGTGATAAGTGGATTACCGG
CGAATACGTCTCGAGAGAGATTAGATCTGTTGGACGATGATCGGAGAGTGACTGGGTTTAGTATAACCGG
TGGTGAACATAGGCTGAGGAATTATAAATCGGTTACGACGGTTCATAGATTTGAGAAAGAAGAAGAAGAA
GAAAGGATCTGGACCGTTGTTTTGGAATCTTATGTTGTTGATGTACCGGAAGGTAATTCGGAGGAAGATA
CGAGATTGTTTGCTGATACGGTTATTAGATTGAATCTTCAGAAACTTGCTTCGATCACTGAAGCTATGAA
CGTGATCACTGCAGGTACTAGTGATGCTTTAGACGATTTTGACTTAGATATGCTTGGTTCAGACGCGTTA
GACGACTTCGACCTAGACATGTTAGGCTCAGATGCATTGGACGACTTCGATTTAGATATGTTGGGCTCCG
ATGCCCTAGATGACTTTGATCTAGATATGCTAGGTAGTCCCAAAAAGAAGAGGAAAGTGGGATCCCAGTA
TCTGCCCGACACAGATGATAGACACCGAATCGAAGAGAAACGCAAGCGAACGTATGAAACCTTCAAATCG
ATCATGAAGAAATCGCCCTTCTCGGGTCCGACCGATCCCAGGCCCCCACCGAGAAGGATTGCGGTCCCGT
CCCGCTCGTCGGCCAGCGTGCCGAAGCCTGCGCCGCAGCCCTACCCCTTCACGTCGAGCCTGAGCACAAT
CAATTATGACGAGTTCCCGACGATGGTGTTCCCCTCGGGACAAATCTCACAAGCCTCGGCGCTCGCACCA
GCGCCTCCCCAAGTCCTTCCGCAAGCGCCTGCCCCAGCGCCTGCACCGGCAATGGTGTCCGCCCTCGCAC
AGGCCCCTGCGCCCGTCCCCGTGCTCGCGCCTGGACCGCCCCAGGCGGTCGCTCCACCGGCTCCGAAGCC
GACGCAGGCCGGAGAGGGAACACTCTCCGAAGCACTTCTTCAACTCCAGTTTGATGACGAGGATCTTGGA
GCACTCCTTGGAAACTCGACAGACCCTGCGGTGTTTACCGACCTCGCGTCAGTAGATAACTCCGAATTTC
AGCAGCTTTTGAACCAGGGTATCCCGGTCGCGCCACATACAACGGAGCCCATGTTGATGGAATACCCCGA
AGCAATCACGAGACTTGTGACGGGAGCGCAGCGGCCTCCCGATCCCGCACCCGCACCTTTGGGGGCACCT
GGCCTCCCTAACGGACTTTTGAGCGGCGACGAGGATTTCTCCTCCATCGCCGATATGGATTTCTCAGCCT
TGCTGTCACAGATTTCCAGCGGCTCTGGCAGCGGCAGCCGGGATTCCAGGGAAGGGATGTTTTTGCCGAA
GCCTGAGGCCGGCTCCGCTATTAGTGACGTGTTTGAGGGCCGCGAGGTGTGCCAGCCAAAACGAATCCGG
CCATTTCATCCTCCAGGAAGTCCATGGGCCAACCGCCCACTCCCCGCCAGCCTCGCACCAACACCAACCG
GTCCAGTACATGAGCCAGTCGGGTCACTGACCCCGGCACCAGTCCCTCAGCCACTGGATCCAGCGCCCGC
AGTGACTCCCGAGGCCAGTCACCTGTTGGAGGATCCCGATGAAGAGACGAGCCAGGCTGTCAAAGCCCTT
CGGGAGATGGCCGATACTGTGATTCCCCAGAAGGAAGAGGCTGCAATCTGTGGCCAAATGGACCTTTCCC
ATCCGCCCCCAAGGGGCCATCTGGATGAGCTGACAACCACACTTGAGTCCATGACCGAGGATCTGAACCT
GGACTCACCCCTGACCCCGGAATTGAACGAGATTCTGGATACCTTCCTGAACGACGAGTGCCTCTTGCAT
GCCATGCATATCAGCACAGGACTGTCCATCTTCGACACATCTCTGTTTTGAGTTTAAACAATTCGCCCCT
CTCCCTCCCCCCCCCCTAACGTTACTGGCCGAAGCCGCTTGGAATAAGGCCGGTGTGCGTTTGTCTATAT
GTTATTTTCCACCATATTGCCGTCTTTTGGCAATGTGAGGGCCCGGAAACCTGGCCCTGTCTTCTTGACG
AGCATTCCTAGGGGTCTTTCCCCTCTCGCCAAAGGAATGCAAGGTCTGTTGAATGTCGTGAAGGAAGCAG
TTCCTCTGGAAGCTTCTTGAAGACAAACAACGTCTGTAGCGACCCTTTGCAGGCAGCGGAACCCCCCACC
TGGCGACAGGTGCCTCTGCGGCCAAAAGCCACGTGTATAAGATACACCTGCAAAGGCGGCACAACCCCAG
TGCCACGTTGTGAGTTGGATAGTTGTGGAAAGAGTCAAATGGCTCTCCTCAAGCGTATTCAACAAGGGGC
TGAAGGATGCCCAGAAGGTACCCCATTGTATGGGATCTGATCTGGGGCCTCGGTGCACATGCTTTACGTG
TGTTTAGTCGAGGTTAAAAAACGTCTAGGCCCCCCGAACCACGGGGACGTGGTTTTCCTTTGAAAAACAC
GATGATAATATGGCCACAACCGGATCCGGAGCTACCATGCCCGGGGTGAGCAAGGGCGAGGAGGATAACA
TGGCCATCATCAAGGAGTTCATGCGCTTCAAGGTGCACATGGAGGGCTCCGTGAACGGCCACGAGTTCGA
GATCGAGGGCGAGGGCGAGGGCCGCCCCTACGAGGGCACCCAGACCGCCAAGCTGAAGGTGACCAAGGGT
GGCCCCCTGCCCTTCGCCTGGGACATCCTGTCCCCTCAGTTCATGTACGGCTCCAAGGCCTACGTGAAGC
ACCCCGCCGACATCCCCGACTACTTGAAGCTGTCCTTCCCCGAGGGCTTCAAGTGGGAGCGCGTGATGAA
CTTCGAGGACGGCGGCGTGGTGACCGTGACCCAGGACTCCTCCCTGCAGGACGGCGAGTTCATCTACAAG
GTGAAGCTGCGCGGCACCAACTTCCCCTCCGACGGCCCCGTAATGCAGAAGAAGACCATGGGCTGGGAGG
CCTCCTCCGAGCGGATGTACCCCGAGGACGGCGCCCTGAAGGGCGAGATCAAGCAGAGGCTGAAGCTGAA
GGACGGCGGCCACTACGACGCTGAGGTCAAGACCACCTACAAGGCCAAGAAGCCCGTGCAGCTGCCCGGC
GCCTACAACGTCAACATCAAGTTGGACATCACCTCCCACAACGAGGACTACACCATCGTGGAACAGTACG
AACGCGCCGAGGGCCGCCACTCCACCGGCGGCATGGACGAGCTGTACAAGTAAGAATTCGTCGAGGGACC
TAATAACTTCGTATAGCATACATTATACGAAGTTATACATGTTTAAGGGTTCCGGTTCCACTAGGTACAA
TTCGATATCAAGCTTATCGATAATCAACCTCTGGATTACAAAATTTGTGAAAGATTGACTGGTATTCTTA
ACTATGTTGCTCCTTTTACGCTATGTGGATACGCTGCTTTAATGCCTTTGTATCATGCTATTGCTTCCCG
TATGGCTTTCATTTTCTCCTCCTTGTATAAATCCTGGTTGCTGTCTCTTTATGAGGAGTTGTGGCCCGTT
GTCAGGCAACGTGGCGTGGTGTGCACTGTGTTTGCTGACGCAACCCCCACTGGTTGGGGCATTGCCACCA
CCTGTCAGCTCCTTTCCGGGACTTTCGCTTTCCCCCTCCCTATTGCCACGGCGGAACTCATCGCCGCCTG
CCTTGCCCGCTGCTGGACAGGGGCTCGGCTGTTGGGCACTGACAATTCCGTGGTGTTGTCGGGGAAATCA
TCGTCCTTTCCTTGGCTGCTCGCCTGTGTTGCCACCTGGATTCTGCGCGGGACGTCCTTCTGCTACGTCC
CTTCGGCCCTCAATCCAGCGGACCTTCCTTCCCGCGGCCTGCTGCCGGCTCTGCGGCCTCTTCCGCGTCT
TCGCCTTCGCCCTCAGACGAGTCGGATCTCCCTTTGGGCCGCCTCCCCGCATCGATACCGTCGACCTCGA
TCGAGACCTAGAAAAACATGGAGCAATCACAAGTAGCAATACAGCAGCTACCAATGCTGATTGTGCCTGG
CTAGAAGCACAAGAGGAGGAGGAGGTGGGTTTTCCAGTCACACCTCAGGTACCTTTAAGACCAATGACTT
ACAAGGCAGCTGTAGATCTTAGCCACTTTTTAAAAGAAAAGGGGGGACTGGAAGGGCTAATTCACTCCCA
ACGAAGACAAGATATCCTTGATCTGTGGATCTACCACACACAAGGCTACTTCCCTGATTGGCAGAACTAC
ACACCAGGGCCAGGGATCAGATATCCACTGACCTTTGGATGGTGCTACAAGCTAGTACCAGTTGAGCAAG
AGAAGGTAGAAGAAGCCAATGAAGGAGAGAACACCCGCTTGTTACACCCTGTGAGCCTGCATGGGATGGA
TGACCCGGAGAGAGAAGTATTAGAGTGGAGGTTTGACAGCCGCCTAGCATTTCATCACATGGCCCGAGAG
CTGCATCCGGACTGTACTGGGTCTCTCTGGTTAGACCAGATCTGAGCCTGGGAGCTCTCTGGCTAACTAG
GGAACCCACTGCTTAAGCCTCAATAAAGCTTGCCTTGAGTGCTTCAAGTAGTGTGTGCCCGTCTGTTGTG
TGACTCTGGTAACTAGAGATCCCTCAGACCCTTTTAGTCAGTGTGGAAAATCTCTAGCAGCATGTGAGCA
AAAGGCCAGCAAAAGGCCAGGAACCGTAAAAAGGCCGCGTTGCTGGCGTTTTTCCATAGGCTCCGCCCCC
CTGACGAGCATCACAAAAATCGACGCTCAAGTCAGAGGTGGCGAAACCCGACAGGACTATAAAGATACCA
GGCGTTTCCCCCTGGAAGCTCCCTCGTGCGCTCTCCTGTTCCGACCCTGCCGCTTACCGGATACCTGTCC
GCCTTTCTCCCTTCGGGAAGCGTGGCGCTTTCTCATAGCTCACGCTGTAGGTATCTCAGTTCGGTGTAGG
TCGTTCGCTCCAAGCTGGGCTGTGTGCACGAACCCCCCGTTCAGCCCGACCGCTGCGCCTTATCCGGTAA
CTATCGTCTTGAGTCCAACCCGGTAAGACACGACTTATCGCCACTGGCAGCAGCCACTGGTAACAGGATT
AGCAGAGCGAGGTATGTAGGCGGTGCTACAGAGTTCTTGAAGTGGTGGCCTAACTACGGCTACACTAGAA
GAACAGTATTTGGTATCTGCGCTCTGCTGAAGCCAGTTACCTTCGGAAAAAGAGTTGGTAGCTCTTGATC
CGGCAAACAAACCACCGCTGGTAGCGGTGGTTTTTTTGTTTGCAAGCAGCAGATTACGCGCAGAAAAAAA
GGATCTCAAGAAGATCCTTTGATCTTTTCTACGGGGTCTGACGCTCAGTGGAACGAAAACTCACGTTAAG
GGATTTTGGTCATGAGATTATCAAAAAGGATCTTCACCTAGATCCTTTTAAATTAAAAATGAAGTTTTAA
ATCAATCTAAAGTATATATGAGTAAACTTGGTCTGACAGTTACCAATGCTTAATCAGTGAGGCACCTATC
TCAGCGATCTGTCTATTTCGTTCATCCATAGTTGCCTGACTCCCCGTCGTGTAGATAACTACGATACGGG
AGGGCTTACCATCTGGCCCCAGTGCTGCAATGATACCGCGAGACCCACGCTCACCGGCTCCAGATTTATC
AGCAATAAACCAGCCAGCCGGAAGGGCCGAGCGCAGAAGTGGTCCTGCAACTTTATCCGCCTCCATCCAG
TCTATTAATTGTTGCCGGGAAGCTAGAGTAAGTAGTTCGCCAGTTAATAGTTTGCGCAACGTTGTTGCCA
TTGCTACAGGCATCGTGGTGTCACGCTCGTCGTTTGGTATGGCTTCATTCAGCTCCGGTTCCCAACGATC
AAGGCGAGTTACATGATCCCCCATGTTGTGCAAAAAAGCGGTTAGCTCCTTCGGTCCTCCGATCGTTGTC
AGAAGTAAGTTGGCCGCAGTGTTATCACTCATGGTTATGGCAGCACTGCATAATTCTCTTACTGTCATGC
CATCCGTAAGATGCTTTTCTGTGACTGGTGAGTACTCAACCAAGTCATTCTGAGAATAGTGTATGCGGCG
ACCGAGTTGCTCTTGCCCGGCGTCAATACGGGATAATACCGCGCCACATAGCAGAACTTTAAAAGTGCTC
ATCATTGGAAAACGTTCTTCGGGGCGAAAACTCTCAAGGATCTTACCGCTGTTGAGATCCAGTTCGATGT
AACCCACTCGTGCACCCAACTGATCTTCAGCATCTTTTACTTTCACCAGCGTTTCTGGGTGAGCAAAAAC
AGGAAGGCAAAATGCCGCAAAAAAGGGAATAAGGGCGACACGGAAATGTTGAATACTCATACTCTTCCTT
TTTCAATATTATTGAAGCATTTATCAGGGTTATTGTCTCATGAGCGGATACATATTTGAATGTATTTAGA
AAAATAAACAAATAGGGGTTCCGCGCACATTTCCCCGAAAAGTGCCACCTGAC
Features (pLannotate 1.2.2; 29 found; start..end, strand, type, name):
     40..92      -  misc_feature   bom (fragment): basis of mobility region from pBR322
    247..626     +  enhancer       CMV enhancer: human cytomegalovirus immediate early enhancer
    627..826     +  promoter       CMV promoter: human cytomegalovirus (CMV) immediate early promoter
    844..1024    +  LTR            5' LTR (truncated): truncated 5' long terminal repeat (LTR) from HIV-1
   1071..1196    +  misc_feature   HIV-1 Ψ: packaging signal of human immunodeficiency virus type 1
   1180..1518    +  CDS            HIV-1 gag (fragment): gag protein from human immunodeficiency virus 1; gag
   1695..1928    +  misc_feature   RRE: The Rev response element (RRE) of HIV-1 allows for Rev-dependent mRNA export from the nucleus to the cytoplasm.
   2305..2405    +  CDS            Rev (fragment): human immunodeficiency virus 1 (HIV-1) Rev protein; rev; enhances nuclear export of unspliced and incompletely spliced viral mRNAs
   2455..2572    +  misc_feature   cPPT/CTS: central polypurine tract and central termination sequence of HIV-1
   2825..2858    +  protein_bind   loxP: Cre-mediated recombination occurs in the 8-bp core sequence (GCATACAT). Cre recombinase
   2946..2966    -  promoter       tight TRE promoter (fragment): Tet-responsive promoter PTight, consisting of seven tet operator sequences followed by the minimal CMV promoter
   2984..3051    +  misc_RNA       tracrRNA (fragment): trans-activating CRISPR RNA for the Streptococcus pyogenes CRISPR/Cas9 system
   3176..3479    +  enhancer       CMV enhancer: human cytomegalovirus immediate early enhancer
   3480..3683    +  promoter       CMV promoter: human cytomegalovirus (CMV) immediate early promoter
   3741..4271    +  CDS            PYL1 (fragment): PYL1_ARATH - Also known as RCAR12. Experimental evidence at protein level: Swiss-Prot protein existence level 1. Receptor for abscisic acid (ABA) required for ABA-mediated responses such as stomatal closure and germination inhibition. Inhibits the activity of group-A protein phosphatases type 2C (PP2Cs) when activated by ABA (PubMed:19407143, PubMed:19855379, PubMed:19893533, PubMed:19898420, PubMed:23844015, PubMed:21658606). Can be activated by both (-)-ABA and (+)-ABA (PubMed:23844015). From Arabidopsis thaliana (Mouse-ear cress).
   4302..4324    +  CDS            VP48 (fragment): 3 tandem repeats of the minimal activation domain of herpes simplex virus VP16 (Cheng et al., 2013)
   4476..5270    +  CDS            RELA (fragment): TF65_HUMAN - Also known as NFKB3. Experimental evidence at protein level: Swiss-Prot protein existence level 1. NF-kappa-B is a pleiotropic transcription factor present in almost all cell types and is the endpoint of a series of signal transduction events that are initiated by a vast array of stimuli related to many biological processes such as inflammation, immunity, differentiation, cell growth, tumorigenesis and apoptosis. NF-kappa-B is a homo- or heterodimeric complex formed by the Rel-like domain- containing proteins RELA/p65, RELB, NFKB1/p105, NFKB1/p50, REL and NFKB2/p52. The heterodime
   5289..5858    +  CDS            Rta AD: transcriptional activation domain from the human herpesvirus 4 (Epstein-Barr virus) replication and transcription activator Rta/BRLF1 (Hardwick et al., 1992; Chavez et al., 2015)
   5876..6461    +  misc_feature   IRES2: internal ribosome entry site (IRES) of the encephalomyocarditis virus (EMCV)
   6485..7192    +  CDS            mCherry: monomeric derivative of DsRed fluorescent protein (Shaner et al., 2004) mammalian codon-optimized
   7213..7246    +  protein_bind   loxP: Cre-mediated recombination occurs in the 8-bp core sequence (GCATACAT). Cre recombinase
   7279..7302    +  misc_feature   MCS (fragment): pBluescript multiple cloning site
   7302..7890    +  misc_feature   WPRE: woodchuck hepatitis virus posttranscriptional regulatory element
   7891..7910    +  misc_feature   MCS (fragment): pBluescript multiple cloning site
   7912..8412    +  CDS            nef (fragment): NEF_HV1LA - Experimental evidence at protein level: Swiss-Prot protein existence level 1. Extracellular Nef protein targets CD4(+) T-lymphocytes for apoptosis by interacting with CXCR4 surface receptors. From Human immunodeficiency virus type 1 group M subtype B (isolate Lai) (HIV-1).
   8419..8599    +  LTR            5' LTR (truncated): truncated 5' long terminal repeat (LTR) from HIV-1
   8661..9249    -  rep_origin     ori: high-copy-number ColE1/pMB1/pBR322/pUC origin of replication
   9420..10280   -  CDS            AmpR: β-lactamase; bla; confers resistance to ampicillin, carbenicillin, and related antibiotics
  10281..10385   -  promoter       AmpR promoter: bla
