[The description below was written by a language model from this plasmid's Addgene catalogue record and pLannotate feature annotations shown in this document.]
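Description:
pSLQ2804 is a 10.4 kb HIV-1-based lentiviral transfer plasmid on the pHR backbone, built for mammalian CRISPR-based transcriptional control. It is propagated in E. coli as a high-copy plasmid through a ColE1/pUC-type origin and selected with ampicillin (AmpR under its own bla promoter). The viral framework has a CMV enhancer/promoter driving a truncated 5' LTR, followed by the Ψ packaging signal with a gag fragment, the RRE for Rev-dependent export of the genomic RNA, the cPPT/CTS, a WPRE downstream of the cargo to boost transcript expression, and a 3' truncated LTR preceded by a nef fragment. Packaging functions are not encoded and must be supplied in trans.

The cargo comprises two expression units, and the annotation shows a loxP site on each side of them in the same orientation, so Cre could in principle excise them, although the record does not comment on this. The first unit, which the catalogue entry says is driven by a mouse U6 promoter (not itself annotated in the feature table), produces an S. pyogenes-type single guide RNA. Its spacer matches the TRE3G/tet-responsive promoter, which explains the short "tight TRE" hit next to the tracrRNA scaffold. The second unit uses an internal CMV enhancer/promoter to express the Arabidopsis abscisic acid receptor domain PYL1 fused at its C terminus to the tripartite activator VPR (VP16-derived repeats, the RELA/p65 activation region and the Epstein-Barr virus Rta activation domain). An EMCV IRES and mCherry follow, so that expressing cells are marked by red fluorescence.

The stated purpose is ABA-inducible recruitment of VPR. PYL1 dimerises with a partner domain when abscisic acid is present, presumably one fused to a dCas9 supplied from a separate construct, and this brings the activator to the sgRNA-targeted TRE3G reporter. The depositor lists the plasmid as a component of an OR logic gate built from orthogonal, inducible dCas9 regulators.
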