Addgene plasmid #84258: pSLQ2804 pHR: U6-SpsgTRE3G CMV-PYL1-VPR-IRES-mCherry
Purpose: Expresses Sp sgTRE3G gRNA with ABA-inducible VPR and mCherry for OR gate
Depositing lab: Stanley Qi. Depositing organization: Stanford University. Publication: Complex transcriptional modulation with orthogonal and inducible dCas9 regulators. Gao Y, Xiong X, Wong S, Charles EJ, Lim WA, Qi LS. Nat Methods. 2016 Oct 24. doi: 10.1038/nmeth.4042. PubMed 27776111.
Backbone
  Vector backbone: pHR
  Total vector size (bp): 10413
  Vector type: Mammalian Expression, Lentiviral, CRISPR
Growth in bacteria
  Bacterial resistance: Ampicillin, 100 μg/mL
  Growth temperature: 37°C
  Growth strain: NEB Stable
  Copy number: High Copy
Gene/Insert 1
  Gene/Insert name: Sp sgTRE3G (alt name: sgRNA sequence: GTACGTTCTCTATCACTGATA)
  Species: Synthetic; S. pyogenes
  Promoter: mouse U6
  Cloning method: Restriction Enzyme; 5′ cloning site BstXI (destroyed during cloning); 3′ cloning site XhoI (destroyed during cloning)
  Sequencing primers: 5′ GAGATCCAGTTTGGTTAGTACCGGG; 3′ ATGCATGGCGGTAATACGGTTAT
Gene/Insert 2
  Gene/Insert name: PYL1-VPR
  Species: A. thaliana (mustard weed), Synthetic
  Insert size (bp): 2139
  Promoter: CMV
  Tag / fusion protein: PYL1 (N terminal on insert); IRES-mCherry (C terminal on backbone)
  Cloning method: Ligation Independent Cloning
  Sequencing primers: 5′ gctaccatgggtgggggcgcgc; 3′ gacggcaatatggtggaaaataac
Resource information
  A portion of this plasmid was derived from a plasmid made by: The PYL1 domain was a gift from Jerry Crabtree (Stanford).
Terms and licenses: Academic/Nonprofit Terms; Industry Terms: Not Available to Industry
How to cite: pSLQ2804 pHR: U6-SpsgTRE3G CMV-PYL1-VPR-IRES-mCherry was a gift from Stanley Qi (Addgene plasmid # 84258 ; http://n2t.net/addgene:84258 ; RRID:Addgene_84258)
