>Addgene plasmid #84258 | pSLQ2804 pHR: U6-SpsgTRE3G CMV-PYL1-VPR-IRES-mCherry | addgene partial sequence | sequence record 165870 | FUGW-Fwd 5'-ATTACAGGGACAGCAGAGATCC-3'
CCGCTCTAGAGATCCGACGCGCCATCTCTAGGCCCGCGCCGGCCCCCTCGCACGGACTTGTGGGAGAAGC
TCGGCTACTCCCCTGCCCCGGTTAATTTGCATATAATATTTCCTAGTAACTATAGAGGCTTAATGTGCGA
TAAAAGACAGATAATCTGTTCTTTTTAATACTAGCTACATTTTACATGATAGGCTTGGATTTCTATAACT
TCGTATAGCATACATTATACGAAGTTATAAACAGCACAAAAGGAAACTCACCCTAACTGTAAAGTAATTG
TGTGTTTTGAGACTATAAGTATCCCTTGGAGAACCACCTTGTTGGTACGTTCTCTATCACTGATAGTTTA
AGAGCTATGCTGGAAACAGCATAGCAAGTTTAAATAAGGCTAGTCCGTTATCAACTTGAAAAAGTGGCAC
CGAGTCGGTGCTTTTTTTCTCGAGTACTAGGATCCATTAGGCGGCCGCGTGGATAACCGTATTACCGCCA
TGCATTAGTTATTAATAGTAATCAATTACGGGGTCATTAGTTCATAGCCCATATATGGAGTTCCGCGTTA
CATAACTTACGGTAAATGGCCCGCCTGGCTGACCGCCCAACGACCCCCGCCCATTGACGTCAATAATGAC
GTATGTTCCCATAGTAACGCCAATAGGGACTTTCCATTGACGTCAATGGGTGGAGTATTTACGGTAAACT
GCCCACTTGGCAGTACATCAAGTGTATCATATGCCAAGTACGCCCCCTATTGACGTCAATGACGGTAAAT
GGCCCGCCTGGCATTATGCCCAGTACATGACCTTATGGGACTTTCCTACTTGGCAGTACATCTACGTATT
AGTCATCGCTATTACCATGGTGATGCGGTTTTGGCAGTACATCAATGGGCGTGGATAGCGGTTTGACTCA
CGGGGATTTCCAAGTCTCCACCCCATTGACGTCAATGGGAGTTTGTTTTGGCACCAAAATCAACGGGACT
TTCCAAAA
