>Addgene plasmid #84258 | pSLQ2804 pHR: U6-SpsgTRE3G CMV-PYL1-VPR-IRES-mCherry | addgene partial sequence | sequence record 166926 | pCDH-rev 5'-GCATTCCTTTGGCGAGAG-3'
AGAAGACAGGGCCAGGTTTCCGGGCCCTCACATTGCCAAAAGACGGCAATATGGTGGAAAATAACATATA
GACAAACGCACACCGGCCTTATTCCAAGCGGCTTCGGCCAGTAACGTTAGGGGGGGGGGGGGGAGAGGGG
CGAATTGTTTAAACTCAAAACAGAGATGTGTCGAAGATGGACAGTCCTGTGCTGATATGCATGGCATGCA
AGAGGCACTCGTCGTTCAGGAAGGTATCCAGAATCTCGTTCAATTCCGGGGTCAGGGGTGAGTCCAGGTT
CAGATCCTCGGTCATGGACTCAAGTGTGGTTGTCAGCTCATCCAGATGGCCCCTTGGGGGCGGATGGGAA
AGGTCCATTTGGCCACAGATTGCAGCCTCTTCCTTCTGGGGAATCACAGTATCGGCCATCTCCCGAAGGG
CTTTGACAGCCTGGCTCGTCTCTTCATCGGGATCCTCCAACAGGTGACTGGCCTCGGGAGTCACTGCGGG
CGCTGGATCCAGTGGCTGAGGGACTGGTGCCGGGGTCAGTGACCCGACTGGCTCATGTACTGGACCGGTT
GGTGTTGGTGCGAGGCTGGCGGGGAGTGGGCGGTTGGCCCATGGACTTCCTGGAGGATGAAATGGCCGGA
TTCGTTTTGGCTGGCACACCTCGCGGCCCTCAAACACGTCACTAATAGCGGAGCCGGCCTCAGGCTTCGG
CAAAAACATCCCTTCCCTGGAATCCCGGCTGCCGCTGCCAGAGCCGCTGGAAATCTGTGACAGCAAGGCT
GAGAAATCCATATCGGCGATGGAGGAGAAATCCTCGTC
